>Addgene plasmid #78995 | PP162 | depositor full sequence | sequence record 147740 | PP162 sequence 4349 bps
GCTCACCGCGCGCGACGTCGCCGGAGCGGTCGAGTTCTGGACCGACCGGCTCGGGTTCTCCCGGGACTTC
GTGGAGGACGACTTCGCCGGTGTGGTCCGGGACGACGTGACCCTGTTCATCAGCGCGGTCCAGGACCAGG
TGGTGCCGGACAACACCCTGGCCTGGGTGTGGGTGCGCGGCCTGGACGAGCTGTACGCCGAGTGGTCGGA
GGTCGTGTCCACGAACTTCCGGGACGCCTCCGGGCCGGCCATGACCGAGATCGGCGAGCAGCCGTGGGGG
CGGGAGTTCGCCCTGCGCGACCCGGCCGGCAACTGCGTGCACTTCGTGGCCGAGGAGCAGGACTGACACG
TCCGACGGCGGCCCACGGGTCCCAGGCCTCGGAGATCCGTCCCCCTTTTCCTTTGTCGATATCATGTAAT
TAGTTATGTCACGCTTACATTCACGCCCTCCCCCCACATCCGCTCTAACCGAAAAGGAAGGAGTTAGACA
ACCTGAAGTCTAGGTCCCTATTTATTTTTTTATAGTTATGTTAGTATTAAGAACGTTATTTATATTTCAA
ATTTTTCTTTTTTTTCTGTACAGACGCGTGTACGCATGTAACATTATACTGAAAACCTTGCTTGAGAAGG
TTTTGGGACGCTCGAAGGCTTTAATTTGCAAGCTGGAGACCAACATGTGAGCAAAAGGCCAGCAAAAGGC
CAGGAACCGTAAAAAGGCCGCGTTGCTGGCGTTTTTCCATAGGCTCCGCCCCCCTGACGAGCATCACAAA
AATCGACGCTCAAGTCAGAGGTGGCGAAACCCGACAGGACTATAAAGATACCAGGCGTTTCCCCCTGGAA
GCTCCCTCGTGCGCTCTCCTGTTCCGACCCTGCCGCTTACCGGATACCTGTCCGCCTTTCTCCCTTCGGG
AAGCGTGGCGCTTTCTCAATGCTCACGCTGTAGGTATCTCAGTTCGGTGTAGGTCGTTCGCTCCAAGCTG
GGCTGTGTGCACGAACCCCCCGTTCAGCCCGACCGCTGCGCCTTATCCGGTAACTATCGTCTTGAGTCCA
ACCCGGTAAGACACGACTTATCGCCACTGGCAGCAGCCACTGGTAACAGGATTAGCAGAGCGAGGTATGT
AGGCGGTGCTACAGAGTTCTTGAAGTGGTGGCCTAACTACGGCTACACTAGAAGGACAGTATTTGGTATC
TGCGCTCTGCTGAAGCCAGTTACCTTCGGAAAAAGAGTTGGTAGCTCTTGATCCGGCAAACAAACCACCG
CTGGTAGCGGTGGTTTTTTTGTTTGCAAGCAGCAGATTACGCGCAGAAAAAAAGGATCTCAAGAAGATCC
TTTGATCTTTTCTACGGGGTCTGACGCTCAGTGGAACGAAAACTCACGTTAAGGGATTTTGGTCATGAGA
TCAGATCTGAGCTCGTTTGGCCGTGGCCGTGCTCGTCCTCGTCGGCCGGCTTGTCGACGACGGCGGTCTC
CGTCGTCAGGATCATCCGGGCCACAAGCTTGCTGACAGAAGCCTCAAGAAAAAAAAAATTCTTCTTCGAC
TATGCTGGAGGCAGAGATGATCGAGCCGGTAGTTAACTATATATAGCTAAATTGGTTCCATCACCTCGAG
TCAATTCTTGATTTAGTATACACATAACCAAATTTGGATCAAGTTTGAAGTAAAACTTTAACTTCAGCTC
CTTACATTTGCACTAAGATCTCTGCTACTCTGGTCCCAAGTGAACCACCTTTTGGACCCTATTGACCGGA
CCTTAACTTGCCAAACCTAAACGCTTAATGCCTCAGACGTTTTAATGCCTCTCAACACCTCCAAGGTTGC
TTTCTTGAGCATGCCTACTAGGGACTTTAACGAACTGTGGGGTTGCAGACAGTTTCAGGCGTGTCCCGAC
CAATATGGCCTACTAGACTCTCTGAAAAATCACAGTTTTCCAGTAGTTCCGATCAAATTACCATCGAAAT
GGTCCCATAAACGGACATTTGACATCCGTTCCTGAATTATAGTCTTCCACCGTGGATCATGGTGTTCCTT
TTTTTCCCAAAGAATATCAGCATCCCTTAACTACGTTAGGTCAGTGATGACAATGGACCAAATTGTTGCA
AGGTTTTTCTTTTTCTTTCATCGGCACATTTCAGCCTCACATGCGACTATTATCGATCAATGAAATCCAT
CAAGATTGAAATCTTAAAATTGCCCCTTTCACTTGACAGGATCCTTTTTTGTAGAAATGTCTTGGTGTCC
TCGTCCAATCAGGTAGCCATCTCTGAAATATCTGGCTCCGTTGCAACTCCGAACGACCTGCTGGCAACGT
AAAATTCTCCGGGGTAAAACTTTAATGTGGAGTAATGGAACCAGAAACGTCTCTTCCCTTCTCTCTCCTT
CCACCGCCCGTTACCGTCCCTAGGAAATTTTACTCTGCTGGAGAGCTTCTTCTACGGCCCCCTTGCAGCA
ATGCTCTTCCCAGCATTACGTTGCGGGTAAAACGGAGGTCGTGTACCCGACCTAGCAGCCCAGGGATGGA
AAAGTCCCGGCCGTCGCTGGCAATAATAGCGGGCGGACGCATGTCATGAGATTATTGGAAACCACCAGAA
TCGAATATAAAAGGCGTCCCTATCAGTGATAGAGATCTCCCTATCAGTGATAGAGAAACACCTTTCCCAA
TTTTGGTTTCTCCTGACCCAAAGACTTTAAATTTAATTTATTTGTCCCTATTTCAATCAATTGAACAACT
ATCAAAACACAGAATTCATGGTGAGCAAGGGCGAGGAGCTGTTCACCGGGGTGGTGCCCATCCTGGTCGA
GCTGGACGGCGACGTAAACGGCCACAAGTTCAGCGTGTCCGGCGAGGGCGAGGGCGATGCCACCTACGGC
AAGCTGACCCTGAAGTTCATCTGCACCACCGGCAAGCTGCCCGTGCCCTGGCCCACCCTCGTGACCACCC
TGACCTACGGCGTGCAGTGCTTCAGCCGCTACCCCGACCACATGAAGCAGCACGACTTCTTCAAGTCCGC
CATGCCCGAAGGCTACGTCCAGGAGCGCACCATCTTCTTCAAGGACGACGGCAACTACAAGACCCGCGCC
GAGGTGAAGTTCGAGGGCGACACCCTGGTGAACCGCATCGAGCTGAAGGGCATCGACTTCAAGGAGGACG
GCAACATCCTGGGGCACAAGCTGGAGTACAACTACAACAGCCACAACGTCTATATCATGGCCGACAAGCA
GAAGAACGGCATCAAGGTGAACTTCAAGATCCGCCACAACATCGAGGACGGCAGCGTGCAGCTCGCCGAC
CACTACCAGCAGAACACCCCCATCGGCGACGGCCCCGTGCTGCTGCCCGACAACCACTACCTGAGCACCC
AGAGCGCCCTGAGCAAAGACCCCAACGAGAAGCGCGATCACATGGTCCTGCTGGAGTTCGTGACCGCCGC
CGGGATCACTCTCGGCATGGACGAGCTGTACAAGGCCGCGGCGGCCGCCAGCTTTCTAGAACAAAAACTC
ATCTCAGAAGAGGATCTGAATAGCGCCGTCGACCATCATCATCATCATCATTGACCGGTCTTGCTAGATT
CTAATCAAGAGGATGTCAGAATGCCATTTGCCTGAGAGATGCAGGCTTCATTTTTGATACTTTTTTATTT
GTAACCTATATAGTATAGGATTTTTTTTGTCATTTTGTTTCTTCTCGTACGAGCTTGCTCCTGATCAGCC
TATCTCGCAGCTGATGAATATCTTGTGGTAGGGGTTTGGGAAAATCATTCGAGTTTGATGTTTTTCTTGG
TATTTCCCACTCCTCTTCAGAGTACAGAAGATTAAGTGAGACCTTCGTTTGTGCGGATCCCCCACACACC
ATAGCTTCAAAATGTTTCTACTCCTTTTTTACTCTTCCAGATTTTCTCGGACTCCGCGCATCGCCGTACC
ACTTCAAAACACCCAAGCACAGCATACTAAATTTTCCCTCTTTCTTCCTCTAGGGTGTCGTTAATTACCC
GTACTAAAGGTTTGGAAAAGAAAAAAGAGACCGCCTCGTTTCTTTTTCTTCGTCGAAAAAGGCAATAAAA
ATTTTTATCACGTTTCTTTTTCTTGAAATTTTTTTTTTTAGTTTTTTTCTCTTTCAGTGACCTCCATTGA
TATTTAAGTTAATAAACGGTCTTCAATTTCTCAAGTTTCAGTTTCATTTTTCTTGTTCTATTACAACTTT
TTTTACTTCTTGTTCATTAGAAAGAAAGCATAGCAATCTAATCTAAGGGGCGGTGTTGACAATTAATCAT
CGGCATAGTATATCGGCATAGTATAATACGACAAGGTGAGGAACTAAACCATGGCCAAGTTGACCAGTGC
CGTTCCGGT
Features (pLannotate 1.2.2; 13 found; start..end, strand, type, name):
    412..659     +  terminator     CYC1 terminator: S. cerevisiae CYC1; transcription terminator for CYC1
    734..1322    -  rep_origin     ori: high-copy-number ColE1/pMB1/pBR322/pUC origin of replication
   1417..1503    -  CDS            groL1 (fragment): CH601_MYCA1 - Also known as groEL1 From Mycobacterium avium (strain 104).
   2216..2606    +  promoter       GAP promoter (fragment): promoter for Pichia pastoris glyceraldehyde-3-phosphate dehydrogenase
   2607..2625    +  protein_bind   tet operator: tetO; bacterial operator O2 for the tetR and tetA genes tetracycline repressor TetR
   2627..2648    +  protein_bind   tetracycline response element (fragment): contains seven copies of the tetracycline operator tetO tetracycline repressor TetR
   2647..2732    +  promoter       GAP promoter (fragment): promoter for Pichia pastoris glyceraldehyde-3-phosphate dehydrogenase
   2748..3464    +  CDS            EGFP: EGFP is a basic (constitutively fluorescent) green fluorescent protein published in 1996, derived from Aequorea victoria. It is reported to be a rapidly-maturing weak dimer with moderate acid sensitivity.
   3534..3551    +  CDS            capTEV™ (fragment): composite tag for in vivo biotinylation, TEV protease cleavage, and 6xHis tagging
   3575..3821    +  terminator     AOX1 terminator: Pichia pastoris AOX1; transcription terminator for AOX1
   3836..4247    +  promoter       TEF1 promoter: S. cerevisiae TEF1; promoter for EF-1α
   4255..4302    +  promoter       EM7 promoter: synthetic bacterial promoter&nbsp
   4321..346     +  CDS            BleoR (across the origin): antibiotic-binding protein; Sh ble from Streptoalloteichus hindustanus; confers resistance to bleomycin, phleomycin, and Zeocin™
