[The description below was written by a language model from this plasmid's Addgene catalogue record and pLannotate feature annotations shown in this document.]
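Description:
PP162 is a yeast expression plasmid of 4,349 bp built on the pPICZ A backbone, a vector family designed for the methylotrophic yeast Pichia pastoris. It is maintained in E. coli through a high-copy ColE1/pUC-type origin. Selection in both hosts relies on a single Sh ble (BleoR) gene conferring Zeocin resistance. This marker sits behind tandem promoters, the S. cerevisiae TEF1 promoter for expression in yeast and the synthetic EM7 promoter for expression in bacteria, and it is closed by the CYC1 terminator. No yeast replication origin is annotated, which fits the usual use of pPICZ vectors as integrating plasmids, although the record does not describe the integration strategy.

The payload is an EGFP reporter driven by a modified Pichia GAP (glyceraldehyde-3-phosphate dehydrogenase) promoter that the depositor calls "GAP5", in place of the methanol-inducible AOX1 promoter normally found in pPICZ A. The feature table shows the GAP promoter split into two fragments, with tet operator sequence (a tetO site and a short tetracycline response element fragment) inserted between them. This suggests an engineered variant intended to place the normally constitutive promoter under the control of a TetR-type regulator, though the record does not state the regulatory logic, and no such regulator is annotated on this plasmid. Downstream of EGFP lies a short match to a His-tag-containing element, probably the backbone's 6xHis region, followed by the AOX1 terminator. A small groL1 fragment hit near the origin is probably a spurious annotation.

The construct is one of a series of promoter variants compared by GFP output, made in work on programmable production of biologics in yeast.
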