Addgene plasmid #78995: PP162
Purpose: Supplemental Figure 4. Promoter GAP5. Expresses GFP.
Depositing lab: Timothy Lu. Depositing organization: Massachusetts Institute of Technology. Publication: Synthetic biology and microbioreactor platforms for programmable production of biologics at the point-of-care. Perez-Pinera P, Han N, Cleto S, Cao J, Purcell O, Shah KA, Lee K, Ram R, Lu TK. Nat Commun. 2016 Jul 29;7:12211. doi: 10.1038/ncomms12211. PubMed 27470089.
Backbone
  Vector backbone: pPICZ A
  Vector type: Yeast Expression
  Selectable markers: Zeocin
Growth in bacteria
  Bacterial resistance: Bleocin (Zeocin), 50 μg/mL
  Growth temperature: 37°C
  Growth strain: DH5alpha
  Copy number: Unknown
Gene/Insert
  Gene/Insert name: GFP
Terms and licenses: Academic/Nonprofit Terms; Industry Terms: Not Available to Industry
How to cite: PP162 was a gift from Timothy Lu (Addgene plasmid # 78995 ; http://n2t.net/addgene:78995 ; RRID:Addgene_78995)
