>Addgene plasmid #78995 | PP162 | addgene partial sequence | sequence record 154144 | EGFP-N 5'-CGTCGCCGTCCAGCTCGACCAG-3'
TGAATTCTGTGTTTTGATAGTTGTTCAATTGATTGAAATAGGGACAAATAAATTAAATTTAAAGTCTTTG
GGTCAGGAGAAACCAAAATTGGGAAAGGTGTTTCTCTATCACTGATAGGGAGATCTCTATCACTGATAGG
GACGCCTTTTATATTCGATTCTGGTGGTTTCCAATAATCTCATGACATGCGTCCGCCCGCTATTATTGCC
AGCGACGGCCGGGACTTTTCCATCCCTGGGCTGCTAGGTCGGGTACACGACCTCCGTTTTACCCGCAACG
TAATGCTGGGAAGAGCATTGCTGCAAGGGGGCCGTAGAAGAAGCTCTCCAGCAGAGTAAAATTTCCTAGG
GACGGTAACGGGCGGTGGAAGGAGAGAGAAGGGAAGAGACGTTTCTGGTTCCATTACTCCACATTAAAGT
TTTACCCCGGAGAATTTTACGTTGCCAGCAGGTCGTTCGGAGTTGCAACGGAGCCAGATATTTCAGAGAT
GGCTACCTGATTGGACGAGGACACCAAGACATTTCTACAAAAAAGGATCCTGTCAAGTGAAAGGGGCAAT
TTTAAGATTTCAATCTTGATGGATTTCATTGATCGATAATAGTCGCATGTGAGGCTGAAATGTGCCGATG
AAAGAAAAAGAAAAACCTTGCAACAATTTGGTCCATTGTCATCACTGACCTAACGTAGTTAAGGGATGCT
GATATTCTTTGGGAA
