>Addgene plasmid #78995 | PP162 | addgene partial sequence | sequence record 154145 | pBR322ori-3 5'-tttgtttgcaagcagcagat-3'
TTTGATCTTTTCTACGGGGTCTGACGCTCAGTGGAACGAAAACTCACGTTAAGGGATTTTGGTCATGAGA
TCAGATCTGAGCTCGTTTGGCCGTGGCCGTGCTCGTCCTCGTCGGCCGGCTTGTCGACGACGGCGGTCTC
CGTCGTCAGGATCATCCGGGCCACAAGCTTGCTGACAGAAGCCTCAAGAAAAAAAAAATTCTTCTTCGAC
TATGCTGGAGGCAGAGATGATCGAGCCGGTAGTTAACTATATATAGCTAAATTGGTTCCATCACCTCGAG
TCAATTCTTGATTTAGTATACACATAACCAAATTTGGATCAAGTTTGAAGTAAAACTTTAACTTCAGCTC
CTTACATTTGCACTAAGATCTCTGCTACTCTGGTCCCAAGTGAACCACCTTTTGGACCCTATTGACCGGA
CCTTAACTTGCCAAACCTAAACGCTTAATGCCTCAGACGTTTTAATGCCTCTCAACACCTCCAAGGTTGC
TTTCTTGAGCATGCCTACTAGGGACTTTAACGAACTGTGGGGTTGCAGACAGTTTCAGGCGTGTCCCGAC
CAATATGGCCTACTAGACTCTCTGAAAAATCACAGTTTTCCAGTAGTTCCGATCAAATTACCATCGAAAT
GGTCCCATAAACGGACATTTGACATCCGTTCCTGAATTATAGTCTTCCACCGTGGATCATGGTGTTCCTT
TTTTTCCCAAAGAATATCAGCATCCCTTAACTACGTTAGGTCAGTGATGACAATGGACCAAATTGTTGCA
AGGT
